>Addgene plasmid #202662 | pLVX-TetOne-Puro-BCL9 | addgene full sequence | sequence record 402530 | Addgene NGS Result
ATCACCTCGAGTTTACTCCCTATCAGTGATAGAGAACGTATGAAGAGTTTACTCCCTATCAGTGATAGAG
AACGTATGCAGACTTTACTCCCTATCAGTGATAGAGAACGTATAAGGAGTTTACTCCCTATCAGTGATAG
AGAACGTATGACCAGTTTACTCCCTATCAGTGATAGAGAACGTATCTACAGTTTACTCCCTATCAGTGAT
AGAGAACGTATATCCAGTTTACTCCCTATCAGTGATAGAGAACGTATAAGCTTTGCTTATGTAAACCAGG
GCGCCTATAAAAGAGTGCTGATTTTTTGAGTAAACTTCAATTCCACAACACTTTTGTCTTATACCAACTT
TCCGTACCACTTCCTACCCTCGTAAAGAATTCGGCATGCATTCCAGTAACCCTAAAGTGAGGAGCTCTCC
ATCAGGAAACACACAGAGTAGCCCTAAGTCAAAGCAGGAGGTGATGGTCCGTCCCCCTACAGTGATGTCC
CCATCTGGAAACCCCCAGCTGGATTCCAAATTCTCCAATCAGGGTAAACAGGGGGGCTCAGCCAGCCAAT
CCCAGCCATCCCCCTGTGACTCCAAGAGTGGGGGCCATACCCCTAAAGCACTCCCTGGCCCAGGTGGGAG
CATGGGGCTGAAGAATGGGGCTGGAAATGGTGCCAAGGGCAAGGGGAAAAGGGAGCGAAGTATTTCCGCC
GACTCCTTTGATCAGAGAGATCCTGGGACTCCAAACGATGACTCTGACATTAAAGAATGTAATTCTGCTG
ACCACATAAAGTCCCAGGATTCCCAGCACACACCACACTCGATGACCCCATCAAATGCTACAGCCCCCAG
GTCTTCTACCCCCTCCCATGGCCAAACTACTGCCACAGAGCCCACACCTGCTCAGAAGACTCCAGCCAAA
GTGGTGTACGTGTTTTCTACTGAGATGGCCAATAAAGCTGCAGAAGCTGTTTTGAAGGGCCAGGTTGAAA
CTATCGTCTCTTTCCACATCCAGAACATTTCTAACAACAAGACAGAGAGAAGCACAGCGCCTCTGAACAC
ACAGATATCTGCCCTTCGGAATGATCCGAAACCTCTCCCACAACAGCCCCCAGCTCCGGCCAACCAGGAC
CAGAATTCTTCCCAGAATACCAGACTGCAGCCAACTCCACCCATTCCGGCACCAGCACCCAAGCCTGCCG
CACCCCCACGTCCCCTGGACCGGGAGAGTCCTGGGGTAGAAAACAAACTGATTCCTTCTGTAGGAAGTCC
TGCCAGCTCCACTCCACTGCCCCCAGATGGTACTGGGCCCAACTCAACTCCCAACAATAGGGCAGTGACC
CCTGTCTCCCAGGGGAGCAATAGCTCTTCAGCAGATCCCAAAGCCCCTCCGCCTCCACCAGTGTCCAGTG
GCGAGCCCCCCACACTGGGAGAGAATCCCGATGGCCTATCTCAGGAGCAGCTGGAGCACCGGGAGCGCTC
CTTACAAACTCTCAGAGATATCCAGCGCATGCTTTTTCCTGATGAGAAAGAATTCACAGGAGCACAAAGT
GGGGGACCGCAGCAGAATCCTGGGGTATTAGATGGGCCTCAGAAAAAACCAGAAGGGCCAATACAGGCCA
TGATGGCCCAATCCCAAAGCCTAGGTAAGGGACCTGGGCCCCGGACAGACGTGGGAGCTCCATTTGGCCC
TCAAGGACATAGAGATGTACCCTTTTCTCCAGATGAAATGGTTCCACCTTCTATGAACTCCCAGTCTGGG
ACCATAGGACCCGACCACCTTGACCATATGACTCCCGAGCAGATAGCGTGGCTGAAACTGCAGCAGGAGT
TTTATGAAGAGAAGAGGAGGAAGCAGGAACAAGTGGTTGTCCAGCAGTGTTCCCTCCAGGACATGATGGT
CCATCAGCACGGGCCTCGGGGAGTGGTCCGAGGACCCCCCCCTCCATACCAGATGACCCCTAGTGAAGGC
TGGGCACCTGGGGGTACAGAGCCATTTTCTGATGGTATCAACATGCCACATTCTCTGCCCCCGAGGGGCA
TGGCTCCCCACCCCAACATGCCAGGGAGCCAGATGCGCCTCCCTGGATTTGCAGGCATGATAAACTCTGA
AATGGAAGGGCCGAATGTCCCCAACCCTGCATCTAGACCAGGTCTTTCTGGAGTCAGTTGGCCAGATGAT
GTGCCAAAAATCCCAGATGGTCGAAATTTTCCTCCTGGCCAGGGCATTTTCAGCGGTCCTGGCCGAGGGG
AACGCTTCCCAAACCCCCAAGGATTGTCTGAAGAGATGTTTCAGCAGCAGCTGGCAGAGAAACAGCTGGG
TCTCCCCCCAGGGATGGCCATGGAAGGCATCAGGCCCAGCATGGAGATGAACAGGATGATTCCAGGCTCC
CAGCGCCACATGGAGCCTGGGAATAACCCCATTTTCCCTCGAATACCAGTTGAGGGCCCTCTGAGTCCTT
CTAGGGGTGACTTTCCAAAAGGAATTCCCCCACAGATGGGCCCTGGTCGGGAACTTGAGTTTGGGATGGT
TCCTAGTGGGATGAAGGGAGATGTCAATCTAAATGTCAACATGGGATCCAACTCTCAGATGATACCTCAG
AAGATGAGAGAGGCTGGGGCGGGCCCTGAGGAGATGCTGAAATTACGCCCAGGTGGCTCAGACATGCTGC
CTGCTCAGCAGAAGATGGTGCCACTGCCATTTGGTGAGCACCCCCAGCAGGAGTATGGCATGGGCCCCAG
ACCATTCCTTCCCATGTCTCAGGGTCCAGGCAGCAACAGTGGCTTGCGGAATCTCAGAGAACCAATTGGG
CCCGACCAGAGGACTAACAGCCGGCTCAGTCATATGCCACCACTACCTCTCAACCCTTCCAGTAACCCCA
CCAGCCTCAACACAGCTCCTCCAGTTCAGCGCGGCCTGGGGCGGAAGCCCTTGGATATATCTGTGGCAGG
CAGCCAGGTGCATTCCCCAGGCATTAACCCTCTGAAGTCTCCCACGATGCACCAAGTCCAGTCACCAATG
CTGGGCTCGCCCTCGGGGAACCTCAAGTCCCCCCAGACTCCATCGCAGCTGGCAGGCATGCTGGCGGGCC
CAGCTGCTGCTGCTTCCATTAAGTCCCCCCCTGTTTTGGGGTCTGCTGCTGCTTCACCTGTCCACCTCAA
GTCTCCATCACTTCCTGCCCCGTCACCTGGATGGACCTCTTCTCCAAAACCTCCCCTTCAGAGTCCTGGG
ATCCCTCCAAACCATAAAGCACCCCTCACCATGGCCTCCCCAGCCATGCTGGGAAATGTAGAGTCAGGTG
GCCCCCCACCTCCTACAGCCAGCCAGCCTGCCTCTGTGAATATCCCTGGAAGTCTTCCCTCTAGTACACC
TTATACCATGCCTCCAGAGCCAACCCTTTCCCAGAACCCACTCTCTATTATGATGTCTCGAATGTCCAAG
TTTGCAATGCCCAGTTCCACCCCGTTATACCATGATGCTATCAAGACTGTGGCCAGCTCAGATGACGACT
CCCCTCCAGCTCGTTCTCCCAACTTGCCATCAATGAATAATATGCCAGGAATGGGCATTAATACACAGAA
TCCTCGAATTTCAGGTCCAAACCCCGTGGTTCCGATGCCAACCCTCAGCCCAATGGGAATGACCCAGCCA
CTTTCTCACTCCAATCAGATGCCCTCTCCAAATGCCGTGGGACCCAACATACCTCCTCATGGGGTCCCAA
TGGGGCCTGGCTTGATGTCACACAATCCTATCATGGGGCATGGGTCCCAGGAGCCACCGATGGTACCTCA
AGGACGGATGGGCTTCCCCCAGGGCTTCCCTCCAGTACAGTCTCCCCCACAGCAGGTTCCATTCCCTCAC
AATGGCCCCAGTGGGGGGCAGGGCAGCTTCCCAGGAGGGATGGGTTTCCCAGGAGAAGGCCCCCTTGGCC
GCCCCAGCAACCTGCCCCAAAGTTCAGCAGATGCAGCACTTTGCAAGCCTGGAGGCCCCGGGGGTCCTGA
CTCCTTCACTGTCCTGGGGAACAGCATGCCTTCGGTGTTTACAGACCCAGATCTGCAGGAGGTCATCCGA
CCTGGAGCCACCGGAATACCTGAGTTTGATCTATCCCGCATTATTCCATCTGAGAAGCCCAGCCAGACGC
TGCAATATTTCCCTCGAGGGGAAGTTCCAGGCCGTAAACAGCCCCAGGGTCCTGGACCTGGGTTTTCACA
CATGCAGGGGATGATGGGCGAACAAGCCCCCAGAATGGGACTAGCATTACCTGGCATGGGAGGTCCAGGG
CCAGTGGGAACTCCGGACATCCCTCTTGGTACAGCTCCATCCATGCCAGGCCACAACCCCATGAGACCAC
CAGCCTTTCTCCAACAAGGCATGATGGGACCTCACCATCGGATGATGTCACCAGCACAATCTACAATGCC
CGGCCAGCCCACCCTGATGAGCAATCCAGCTGCTGCCGTGGGCATGATTCCTGGCAAGGATCGGGGGCCT
GCCGGGCTCTACACCCACCCTGGGCCTGTGGGCTCTCCAGGCATGATGATGTCCATGCAGGGCATGATGG
GACCCCAACAGAACATCATGATCCCCCCACAGATGAGGCCCCGGGGCATGGCTGCTGACGTGGGCATGGG
TGGATTTAGCCAAGGACCTGGCAACCCAGGAAACATGATGTTTTAAACCGGTGCCGGCGGATCCAGACCA
CCTCCCCTGCGAGCTAAGCTGGACAGCCAATGACGGGTAAGAGAGTGACATTTTTCACTAACCTAAGACA
GGAGGGCCGTCAGAGCTACTGCCTAATCCAAAGACGGGTAAAAGTGATAAAAATGTATCACTCCAACCTA
AGACAGGCGCAGCTTCCGAGGGATTTGAGATCCAGACATGATAAGATACATTGATGAGTTTGGACAAACC
AAAACTAGAATGCAGTGAAAAAAATGCCTTATTTGTGAAATTTGTGATGCTATTGCCTTATTTGTAACCA
TTATAAGCTGCAATAAACAAGTTAAGTCGATAAACTGGATCTCTGCTGTCCCTGTAATAAACCCGAAAAT
TTTGAATTTTTGTAATTTGTTTTTGTAATTCTTTAGTTTGTATGTCTGTTGCTATTATGTCTACTATTCT
TTCCCCTGCACTGTACCCCCCAATCCCCCCTTTTCTTTTAAAGGCGATACCGTCGAGATCCGTTCACTAA
TCGAATGGATCTGTCTCTGTCTCTCTCTCCACCTTCTTCTTCTATTCCTTCGGGCCTGTCGGGTCCCCTC
GGGGTTGGGAGGTGGGTCTGAAACGATAATGGTGAATATCCCTGCCTAACTCTATTCACTATAGAAAGTA
CAGCAAAAACTATTCTTAAACCTACCAAGCCTCCTACTATCATTATGAATAATTTTATATACCACAGCCA
ATTTGTTATGTTAAACCAATTCCACAAACTTGCCCATTTATCTAATTCCAATAATTCTTGTTCATTCTTT
TCTTGCTGGTTTTGCGATTCTTCAATTAAGGAGTGTATTAAGCTTGTGTAATTGTTAATTTCTCTGTCCC
ACTCCATCCAGGTCGTGTGATTCCAAATCTGTTCCAGAGATTTATTACTCCAACTAGCATTCCAAGGCAC
AGCAGTGGTGCAAATGAGTTTTCCAGAGCAACCCCAAATCCCCAGGAGCTGTTGATCCTTTAGGTATCTT
TCCACAGCCAGGATTCTTGCCTGGAGCTGCTTGATGCCCCAGACTGTGAGTTGCAACAGATGCTGTTGCG
CCTCAATAGCCCTCAGCAAATTGTTCTGCTGCTGCACTATACCAGACAATAATTGTCTGGCCTGTACCGT
CAGCGTCATTGACGCTGCGCCCATAGTGCTTCCTGCTGCTCCCAAGAACCCAAGGAACAAAGCTCCTATT
CCCACTGCTCTTTTTTCTCTCTGCACCACTCTTCTCTTTGCCTTGGTGGGTGCTACTCCTAATGGTTCAA
TTTTTACTACTTTATATTTATATAATTCACTTCTCCAATTGTCCCTCATATCTCCTCCTCCAGGTCTGAA
GATCAGCGGCCGGCCGCTTGCTGTGCGGTGGTCTTACTTTTGTTTTGCTCTTCCTCTATCTTGTCTAAAG
CTTCCTTGGTGTCTTTTATCTCTATCCTTTGATGCACACAATAGAGGGTTGCTACTGTATTATATAATGA
TCTAAGTTCTTCTGATCCTGTCTGAAGGGATGGTTGTAGCTGTCCCAGTATTTGTCTACAGCCTTCTGAT
GTTTCTAACAGGCCAGGATTAACTGCGAATCGTTCTAGCTCCCTGCTTGCCCATACTATATGTTTTAATT
TATATTTTTTCTTTCCCCCTGGCCTTAACCGAATTTTTTCCCATCGCGATCTAATTCTCCCCCGCTTAAT
ACTGACGCTCTCGCACCCATCTCTCTCCTTCTAGCCTCCGCTAGTCAAAATTTTTGGCGTACTCACCAGT
CGCCGCCCCTCGCCTCTTGCCGTGCGCGCTTCAGCAAGCCGAGTCCTGCGTCGAGAGAGCTCCTCTGGTT
TCCCTTTCGCTTTCAAGTCCCTGTTCGGGCGCCACTGCTAGAGATTTTCCACACTGACTAAAAGGGTCTG
AGGGATCTCTAGTTACCAGAGTCACACAACAGACGGGCACACACTACTTGAAGCACTCAAGGCAAGCTTT
ATTGAGGCTTAAGCAGTGGGTTCCCTAGTTAGCCAGAGAGCTCCCAGGCTCAGATCTGGTCTAACCAGAG
AGACCCAGTACAGGCAAAAAGCAGCTGCTTATATGCAGGATCTGAGGGCTCGCCACTCCCCAGTCCCGCC
CAGGCCACGCCTCCCTGGAAAGTCCCCAGCGGAAAGTCCCTTGTAGCAAGCTCGATATCAGCAGTTCTTG
AAGTACTCCGGATGCAGCTCTCGGGCCACGTGATGAAATGCTAGGCGGCTGTCAAACCTCCACTCTAACA
CTTCTCTCTCCGGGTCATCCATCCCATGCAGGCTCACAGGGTGTAACAAGCTGGTGTTCTCTCCTTTATT
GGCCTCTTCTACCTTATCTGGCTCAACTGGTACTAGCTTGTAGCACCATCCAAAGGTCAGTGGATATCTG
ACCCCTGGCCCTGGTGTGTAGTTCTGCTAATCAGGGAAGTAGCCTTGTGTGTGGTAGATCCACAGATCAA
GGATATCTTGTCTTCTTTGGGAGTGAATTAGCCCTTCCAACTACTAAGTTTGTAGTACATATTTAACAAA
TACAATTTCTTTAAAATGAAAATAATTCAGAGGAATCACAGGTTTAGAGTAAATGAAACCACAGGTAATT
GGCAGTGGTAATAGGGTATGGGGTGGGAAGTTTGGGATGATTTTGGTTAGCTTGAGTTATCCAGTTGATC
CAGACATGATAAGATACATTGATGAGTTTGGACAAACCACAACTAGAATGCAGTGAAAAAAATGCTTTAT
TTGTGAAATTTGTGATGCTATTGCTTTATTTGTAACCATTATAAGCTGCAATAAACAAGTTGATCTCCCG
ATCCGTCGACGTCAGGTGGCACTTTTCGGGGAAATGTGCGCGGAACCCCTATTTGTTTATTTTTCTAAAT
ACATTCAAATATGTATCCGCTCATGAGACAATAACCCTGATAAATGCTTCAATAATATTGAAAAAGGAAG
AGTATGAGTATTCAACATTTCCGTGTCGCCCTTATTCCCTTTTTTGCGGCATTTTGCCTTCCTGTTTTTG
CTCACCCAGAAACGCTGGTGAAAGTAAAAGATGCTGAAGATCAGTTGGGTGCACGAGTGGGTTACATCGA
ACTGGATCTCAACAGCGGTAAGATCCTTGAGAGTTTTCGCCCCGAAGAACGTTTTCCAATGATGAGCACT
TTTAAAGTTCTGCTATGTGGCGCGGTATTATCCCGTATTGACGCCGGGCAAGAGCAACTCGGTCGCCGCA
TACACTATTCTCAGAATGACTTGGTTGAGTACTCACCAGTCACAGAAAAGCATCTTACGGATGGCATGAC
AGTAAGAGAATTATGCAGTGCTGCCATAACCATGAGTGATAACACTGCGGCCAACTTACTTCTGACAACG
ATCGGAGGACCGAAGGAGCTAACCGCTTTTTTGCACAACATGGGGGATCATGTAACTCGCCTTGATCGTT
GGGAACCGGAGCTGAATGAAGCCATACCAAACGACGAGCGTGACACCACGATGCCTGTAGCAATGGCAAC
AACGTTGCGCAAACTATTAACTGGCGAACTACTTACTCTAGCTTCCCGGCAACAATTAATAGACTGGATG
GAGGCGGATAAAGTTGCAGGACCACTTCTGCGCTCGGCCCTTCCGGCTGGCTGGTTTATTGCTGATAAAT
CTGGAGCCGGTGAGCGTGGGTCTCGCGGTATCATTGCAGCACTGGGGCCAGATGGTAAGCCCTCCCGTAT
CGTAGTTATCTACACGACGGGGAGTCAGGCAACTATGGATGAACGAAATAGACAGATCGCTGAGATAGGT
GCCTCACTGATTAAGCATTGGTAACTGTCAGACCAAGTTTACTCATATATACTTTAGATTGATTTAAAAC
TTCATTTTTAATTTAAAAGGATCTAGGTGAAGATCCTTTTTGATAATCTCATGACCAAAATCCCTTAACG
TGAGTTTTCGTTCCACTGAGCGTCAGACCCCGTAGAAAAGATCAAAGGATCTTCTTGAGATCCTTTTTTT
CTGCGCGTAATCTGCTGCTTGCAAACAAAAAAACCACCGCTACCAGCGGTGGTTTGTTTGCCGGATCAAG
AGCTACCAACTCTTTTTCCGAAGGTAACTGGCTTCAGCAGAGCGCAGATACCAAATACTGTTCTTCTAGT
GTAGCCGTAGTTAGGCCACCACTTCAAGAACTCTGTAGCACCGCCTACATACCTCGCTCTGCTAATCCTG
TTACCAGTGGCTGCTGCCAGTGGCGATAAGTCGTGTCTTACCGGGTTGGACTCAAGACGATAGTTACCGG
ATAAGGCGCAGCGGTCGGGCTGAACGGGGGGTTCGTGCACACAGCCCAGCTTGGAGCGAACGACCTACAC
CGAACTGAGATACCTACAGCGTGAGCTATGAGAAAGCGCCACGCTTCCCGAAGGGAGAAAGGCGGACAGG
TATCCGGTAAGCGGCAGGGTCGGAACAGGAGAGCGCACGAGGGAGCTTCCAGGGGGAAACGCCTGGTATC
TTTATAGTCCTGTCGGGTTTCGCCACCTCTGACTTGAGCGTCGATTTTTGTGATGCTCGTCAGGGGGGCG
GAGCCTATGGAAAAACGCCAGCAACGCGGCCTTTTTACGGTTCCTGGCCTTTTGCTGGCCTTTTGCTCAC
ATGTTCTTTCCTGCGTTATCCCCTGATTCTGTGGATAACCGTATTACCGCCTTTGAGTGAGCTGATACCG
CTCGCCGCAGCCGAACGACCGAGCGCAGCGAGTCAGTGAGCGAGGAAGCGGAAGAGCGCCCAATACGCAA
ACCGCCTCTCCCCGCGCGTTGGCCGATTCATTAATGCAGCTGGCACGACAGGTTTCCCGACTGGAAAGCG
GGCAGTGAGCGCAACGCAATTAATGTGAGTTAGCTCACTCATTAGGCACCCCAGGCTTTACACTTTATGC
TTCCGGCTCGTATGTTGTGTGGAATTGTGAGCGGATAACAATTTCACACAGGAAACAGCTATGACCATGA
TTACGCCAAGCTCTAGCTAGAGGTCGACGGTAAACGCTAGCAATGTCAAGGCCTCTCACTCTCTGATATT
CATTTCTTTGCAAGTTATAAATACTGAATAATAAGATGACATGAACTACTACTGCTAGAGATTTTCCACA
CTGACTAAAAGGGTCTGAGGGATCTCTAGTTACCAGAGTCACACAACAGACGGGCACACACTACTTGAAG
CACTCAAGGCAAGCTTTATTGAGGCTTAAGCAGTGGGTTCCCTAGTTAGCCAGAGAGCTCCCAGGCTCAG
ATCTGGTCTAACCAGAGAGACCCAGTACAGGCAAAAAGCAGCTGCTTATATGCAGGATCTGAGGGCTCGC
CACTCCCCAGTCCCGCCCAGGCCACGCCTCCCTGGAAAGTCCCCAGCGGAAAGTCCCTTGTAGCAAGCTC
GATATCAGCAGTTCTTGAAGTACTCCGGATGCAGCTCTCGGGCCACGTGATGAAATGCTAGGCGGCTGTC
AAACCTCCACTCTAACACTTCTCTCTCCGGGTCATCCATCCCATGCAGGCTCACAGGGTGTAACAAGCTG
GTGTTCTCTCCTTTATTGGCCTCTTCTACCTTATCTGGCTCAACTGGTACTAGCTTGTAGCACCATCCAA
AGGTCAGTGGATATCTGACCCCTGGCCCTGGTGTGTAGTTCTGCTAATCAGGGAAGTAGCCTTGTGTGTG
GTAGATCCACAGATCAAGGATATCTTGTCTTCGTTGGGAGTGAATTAGCCCTTCCAGTCCCCTCTTTTCT
TTTAAAAAGTGGCTAAGATCTACAGCTGCCTTGTAAGTCATTGGTCTTAAAGGTACCTGAGGTGTGACTG
GAAAACCCACCTCCTCCTCCTCTTGTGCTTCTAGCCAGGCACAATCAGCATTGGTAGCTGCTGTATTGCT
ACTTGTGATTGCTCCATGTTTTTCTAGGTCTCGACTGCAGAATTAATTCCAGGCGGGGAGGCGGCCCAAA
GGGAGATCCGACTCGTCTGAGGGCGAAGGCGAAGACGCGGAAGAGGCCGCAGAGCCGGCAGCAGGCCGCG
GGAAGGAAGGTCCGCTGGATTGAGGGCCGAAGGGACGTAGCAGAAGGACGTCCCGCGCAGAATCCAGGTG
GCAACACAGGCGAGCAGCCATGGAAAGGACGTCAGCTTCCCCGACAACACCACGGAATTGTCAGTGCCCA
ACAGCCGAGCCCCTGTCCAGCAGCGGGCAAGGCAGGCGGCGATGAGTTCCGCCGTGGCAATAGGGAGGGG
GAAAGCGAAAGTCCCGGAAAGGAGCTGACAGGTGGTGGCAATGCCCCAACCAGTGGGGGTTGCGTCAGCA
AACACAGTGCACACCACGCCACGTTGCCTGACAACGGGCCACAACTCCTCATAAAGAGACAGCAACCAGG
ATTTATACAAGGAGGAGAAAATGAAAGCCATACGGGAAGCAATAGCATGATACAAAGGCATTAAAGCAGC
GTATCCACATAGCGTAAAAGGAGCAACATAGTTAAGAATACCAGTCAATCTTTCACAAATTTTGTAATCC
AGAGGTTGATTGTTCCAGACGCGTTCAGGCACCGGGCTTGCGGGTCATGCACCAGGTGCGCGGTCCTTCG
GGCACCTCGACGTCGGCGGTGACGGTGAAGCCGAGCCGCTCGTAGAAGGGGAGGTTGCGGGGCGCGGAGG
TCTCCAGGAAGGCGGGCACCCCGGCGCGCTCGGCCGCCTCCACTCCGGGGAGCACGACGGCGCTGCCCAG
ACCCTTGCCCTGGTGGTCGGGCGAGACGCCGACGGTGGCCAGGAACCACGCGGGCTCCTTGGGCCGGTGC
GGCGCCAGGAGGCCTTCCATCTGTTGCTGCGCGGCCAGCCGGGAACCGCTCAACTCGGCCATGCGCGGGC
CGATCTCGGCGAACACCGCCCCCGCTTCGACGCTCTCCGGCGTGGTCCAGACCGCCACCGCGGCGCCGTC
GTCCGCGACCCACACCTTGCCGATGTCGAGCCCGACGCGCGTGAGGAAGAGTTCTTGCAGCTCGGTGACC
CGCTCGATGTGGCGGTCCGGGTCGACGGTGTGGCGCGTGGCGGGGTAGTCGGCGAACGCGGCGGCGAGGG
TGCGTACGGCCCGGGGGACGTCGTCGCGGGTGGCGAGGCGCACCGTGGGCTTGTACTCGGTCATGGTCGC
GTTTTGCAAAAGCCTAGGCCTCCAAAAAAGCCTCCTCACTACTTCTGGAATAGCTCAGAGGCCGAGGCGG
CCTCGGCCTCTGCATAAATAAAAAAAATTAGTCAGCCATGGGGCGGAGAATGGGCGGAACTGGGCGGAGT
TAGGGGCGGGATGGGCGGAGTTAGGGGCGGGACTATGGTTGCTGACTAATTGAGATGCATGCTTTGCATA
CTTCTGCCTGCTGGGGAGCCTGGGGACTTTCCACACCTGGTTGCTGACTAATTGAGATGCATGCTTTGCA
TACTTCTGCCTGCTGGGGAGCCTGGGGACTTTCCACACCCTAACTGACACACATTCGCGCGTTTACCCGG
GGAGCATGTCAAGGTCAAAATCGTCAAGAGCGTCAGCAGGCAGCATATCAAGGTCAAAGTCGTCAAGGGC
ATCGGCTGGGAGCATGTCTAAGTCAAAATCGTCAAGGGCGTCGGTCGGCCCGCCGCTTTCGCACTTTAGC
TGTTTCTCCAGGCCACATATGATTAGTTCCAGGCCGAAAAGGAAGGCAGGTTCGGCTCCCTGCCGGTCGA
ACAGCTCAATTGCTTGTTTCAGAAGTGGGGGCATAGAATCGGTGGTAGGTGTCTCTCTTTCCTCTTTTGC
TACTTGATGCTCCTGTTCCTCCAATACGCAGCCCAGTGTAAAGTGGCCCACGGCGGACAGAGCGTACAGT
GCGTTCTCCAGGGAGAAGCCTTGCTGACACAGGAACGCGAGCTGATTTTCCAGGGTTTCGTACTGTTTCT
CTGTTGGGCGGGTGCCGAGATGCACTTTAGCCCCGTCGCGATGTGAGAGGAGAGCACAGCGGTATGACTT
GGCGTTGTTCCGCAGAAAGTCTTGCCATGACTCGCCTTCCAGGGGGCAGGAGTGGGTATGATGCCTGTCC
AGCATCTCGATTGGCAGGGCATCGAGCAGGGCCCGCTTGTTCTTCACGTGCCAGTACAGGGTAGGCTGCT
CAACTCCCAGCTTTTGAGCGAGTTTCCTTGTCGTCAGGCCTTCGATACCGACTCCATTGAGTAATTCCAG
AGCAGAGTTTATGACTTTGCTCTTGTCCAGTCTAGACATGGTAATTCGATGATCCCCCTGGGGAGAGAGG
TCGGTGATTCGGTCAACGAGGGAGCCGACTGCCGACGTGCGCTCCGGAGGCTTGCAGAATGCGGAACACC
GCGCGGGCAGGAACAGGGCCCACACTACCGCCCCACACCCCGCCTCCCGCACCGCCCCTTCCCGGCCGCT
GCTCTCGGCGCGCCCTGCTGAGCAGCCGCTATTGGCCACAGCCCATCGCGGTCGGCGCGCTGCCATTGCT
CCCTGGCGCTGTCCGTCTGCGAGGGTACTAGTGAGACGTGCGGCTTCCGTTTGTCACGTCCGGCACGCCG
CGAACCGCAAGGAACCTTCCCGACTTAGGGGCGGAGCAGGAAGCGTCGCCGGGGGGCCCACAAGGGTAGC
GGCGAAGATCCGGGTGACGCTGCGAACGGACGTGAAGAATGTGCGAGACCCAGGGTCGGCGCCGCTGCGT
TTCCCGGAACCACGCCCAGAGCAGCCGCGTCCCTGCGCAAACCCAGGGCTGCCTTGGAAAAGGCGCAACC
CCAACCCCGTGGAATT
Features (pLannotate 1.2.2; 25 found; start..end, strand, type, name):
      9..376     +  promoter       TRE3GS promoter: 3rd-generation Tet-responsive promoter that can be activated by binding of Tet-On® 3G, modified to eliminate binding sites for endogenous mammalian transcription factors
    386..4663    +  CDS            BCL9: BCL9_HUMAN - Experimental evidence at protein level: Swiss-Prot protein existence level 1. Involved in signal transduction through the Wnt pathway. Promotes beta-catenin's transcriptional activity (By similarity). From Homo sapiens (Human).
   4859..4993    -  polyA_signal   SV40 poly(A) signal: SV40 polyadenylation signal
   5037..5152    -  misc_feature   cPPT/CTS: central polypurine tract and central termination sequence of HIV-1 (lacking the first T)
   5167..5267    -  CDS            Rev (fragment): human immunodeficiency virus 1 (HIV-1) Rev protein; rev; enhances nuclear export of unspliced and incompletely spliced viral mRNAs
   5644..5877    -  misc_feature   RRE: The Rev response element (RRE) of HIV-1 allows for Rev-dependent mRNA export from the nucleus to the cytoplasm.
   6052..6390    -  CDS            HIV-1 gag (fragment): gag protein from human immunodeficiency virus 1; gag
   6374..6499    -  misc_feature   HIV-1 Ψ: packaging signal of human immunodeficiency virus type 1
   6546..6803    -  LTR            5' LTR (truncated): truncated 5' long terminal repeat (LTR) from HIV-1
   6851..7180    -  CDS            nef (fragment): NEF_HV1BR - Experimental evidence at protein level: Swiss-Prot protein existence level 1. Extracellular Nef protein targets CD4(+) T-lymphocytes for apoptosis by interacting with CXCR4 surface receptors (PubMed:14990729). From Human immunodeficiency virus type 1 group M subtype B (isolate BRU/LAI) (HIV-1).
   7347..7481    -  polyA_signal   SV40 poly(A) signal: SV40 polyadenylation signal
   7529..7633    +  promoter       AmpR promoter: bla
   7634..8494    +  CDS            AmpR: β-lactamase; bla; confers resistance to ampicillin, carbenicillin, and related antibiotics
   8665..9253    +  rep_origin     ori: high-copy-number ColE1/pMB1/pBR322/pUC origin of replication
   9436..9528    +  CDS            lacI (fragment): lac repressor; lacI; The lac repressor binds to the lac operator to inhibit transcription in E. coli. This inhibition can be relieved by adding lactose or isopropyl-β-D-thiogalactopyranoside (IPTG).
   9541..9562    +  protein_bind   CAP binding site: CAP binding activates transcription in the presence of cAMP. E. coli catabolite activator protein
   9577..9607    +  promoter       lac promoter: promoter for the E. coli lac operon
   9611..9633    +  protein_bind   lac operator (fragment): The lac repressor binds to the lac operator to inhibit transcription in E. coli. This inhibition can be relieved by adding lactose or isopropyl-β-D-thiogalactopyranoside (IPTG). lac repressor encoded by lacI
   9783..10040   -  LTR            5' LTR (truncated): truncated 5' long terminal repeat (LTR) from HIV-1
  10088..10606   -  CDS            nef (fragment): NEF_HV1BR - Experimental evidence at protein level: Swiss-Prot protein existence level 1. Extracellular Nef protein targets CD4(+) T-lymphocytes for apoptosis by interacting with CXCR4 surface receptors (PubMed:14990729). From Human immunodeficiency virus type 1 group M subtype B (isolate BRU/LAI) (HIV-1).
  10623..11211   -  misc_feature   WPRE: woodchuck hepatitis virus posttranscriptional regulatory element
  11225..11824   -  CDS            PuroR: puromycin N-acetyltransferase; pac from Streptomyces alboniger; confers resistance to puromycin
  11833..12162   -  promoter       SV40 promoter: SV40 enhancer and early promoter
  12173..12919   -  CDS            Tet-On® 3G: modified rtTA protein that binds tightly to promoters containing the tet operator in the presence of doxycycline
  12938..13448   -  promoter       hPGK promoter: human phosphoglycerate kinase 1 promoter
