[The description below was written by a language model from this plasmid's Addgene catalogue record and pLannotate feature annotations shown in this document.]
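Description:
pLVX-TetOne-Puro-BCL9 is an all-in-one, doxycycline-inducible lentiviral expression plasmid built on the pLVX-TetOne-Puro backbone and carrying the human BCL9 coding sequence, which encodes a transcriptional coactivator that acts in Wnt signalling by promoting beta-catenin activity. The catalogue describes it as a third-generation Tet-On vector. In bacteria it is maintained through a high-copy ColE1/pUC-type origin and selected with ampicillin via the bla gene. Remnants of a lac promoter/operator region are also present in the backbone.

The viral portion is bounded by HIV-1 LTR sequences (both annotated as truncated, with adjacent nef fragments) and contains the Ψ packaging signal, a gag fragment, the Rev response element and the cPPT/CTS, which together support genome packaging, Rev-dependent nuclear export and efficient transduction; a WPRE sits near the 3' LTR to enhance transcript expression. Two expression units lie in opposite orientations within the provirus. In the same orientation as the viral genome, the human PGK promoter drives Tet-On 3G, the modified rtTA transactivator, followed by an SV40 promoter driving puromycin N-acetyltransferase for selection of transduced mammalian cells. In the reverse orientation, the TRE3GS promoter controls BCL9, terminated by its own SV40 polyadenylation signal. Placing the inducible cassette antisense to the genomic RNA keeps that poly(A) signal from truncating the viral transcript and limits read-through from the constitutive promoters. Adding doxycycline lets Tet-On 3G bind TRE3GS and switch on BCL9. The construct is suited to generating stable, puromycin-selected cell lines with controllable BCL9 overexpression, and the associated study concerns aneuploidy in human cancers.
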