Addgene plasmid #202662: pLVX-TetOne-Puro-BCL9
Purpose: Tet-ON 3rd generation expression vector with inducible expression of BCL9 and a puromycin selection cassette
Depositing lab: Jason Sheltzer. Depositing organization: Yale University. Publication: Oncogene-like addiction to aneuploidy in human cancers. Girish V, Lakhani AA, Thompson SL, Scaduto CM, Brown LM, Hagenson RA, Sausville EL, Mendelson BE, Kandikuppa PK, Lukow DA, Yuan ML, Stevens EC, Lee SN, Schukken KM, Akalu SM, Vasudevan A, Zou C, Salovska B, Li W, Smith JC, Taylor AM, Martienssen RA, Liu Y, Sun R, Sheltzer JM. Science. 2023 Jul 6:eadg4521. doi: 10.1126/science.adg4521. PubMed 37410869.
Backbone
  Vector backbone: pLVx-TetOne-Puro
  Vector type: Mammalian Expression, Lentiviral
  Selectable markers: Puromycin
Growth in bacteria
  Bacterial resistance: Ampicillin, 100 μg/mL
  Growth temperature: 37°C
  Growth strain: NEB Stable
  Copy number: Unknown
Gene/Insert
  Gene/Insert name: BCL9 transcription coactivator
  Species: H. sapiens (human)
  Entrez Gene: BCL9 (a.k.a. LGS)
  Cloning method: Gibson Cloning
  Sequencing primers: 5′ Unknown
Terms and licenses: Academic/Nonprofit Terms; Industry Terms: Not Available to Industry
How to cite: pLVX-TetOne-Puro-BCL9 was a gift from Jason Sheltzer (Addgene plasmid # 202662 ; http://n2t.net/addgene:202662 ; RRID:Addgene_202662)
